Addgene plasmid #234136: Fyv6-NFLAG del1-51
Purpose: First 51 amino acids deleted of Fyv6 with FLAG epitope tag at N-terminus
Depositing lab: Aaron Hoskins. Depositing organization: University of Wisconsin, Madison.
Backbone
  Vector backbone: pRS414
  Vector type: Yeast Expression
  Selectable markers: TRP1
Growth in bacteria
  Bacterial resistance: Ampicillin, 100 μg/mL
  Growth temperature: 37°C
  Growth strain: DH5alpha
  Copy number: High Copy
Gene/Insert
  Gene/Insert name: Fyv6
  Species: S. cerevisiae (budding yeast)
  Mutation: N-terminus truncation
  Cloning method: Unknown
Terms and licenses: Academic/Nonprofit Terms; Industry Terms: Not Available to Industry
How to cite: Fyv6-NFLAG del1-51 was a gift from Aaron Hoskins (Addgene plasmid # 234136 ; http://n2t.net/addgene:234136 ; RRID:Addgene_234136)
