[The description below was written by a language model from this plasmid's Addgene catalogue record and pLannotate feature annotations shown in this document.]
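Description:
Fyv6-NFLAG del1-51 is a yeast expression plasmid built on pRS414, a yeast–E. coli shuttle vector of the centromeric type. In S. cerevisiae it is maintained through a CEN/ARS element (the CEN6 centromere fused to an autonomously replicating sequence), which typically gives stable, low-copy inheritance. Selection there relies on the TRP1 auxotrophic marker, expressed from its own promoter, in tryptophan-auxotrophic strains. In bacteria it replicates from a high-copy ColE1/pUC-type origin and is selected with ampicillin through the β-lactamase gene. The backbone also carries an f1 phage origin and remnants of the pBluescript-derived cloning region: lacZα and lac promoter/operator elements, and flanking T7 and T3 promoters on either side of the split multiple cloning site.

The insert sits between the two halves of that cloning site and encodes a truncated form of the budding yeast protein Fyv6, lacking its first 51 amino acids. It is preceded by a FLAG epitope at the N-terminus. The annotation detects this tag as a short fragment match to 3xFLAG, consistent with a single FLAG unit rather than a triple tag. A few hundred unannotated bases lie upstream and downstream of the coding region and may contain the yeast promoter and terminator, but the record does not state which regulatory sequences drive expression.

The construct appears suited to expressing an N-terminal deletion variant of Fyv6 in yeast, for example to test the contribution of that region to protein function, with the FLAG tag allowing immunodetection or affinity capture. The record gives no specific experimental application beyond describing the truncation and tag.
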