Features (pLannotate 1.2.2; 21 found; start..end, strand, type, name):
    137..186     +  misc_feature   bom (fragment): basis of mobility region from pBR322
    324..471     +  promoter       TRP1 promoter: S. cerevisiae TRP1
    472..1146    +  CDS            TRP1: phosphoribosylanthranilate isomerase, required for tryptophan biosynthesis; S. cerevisiae TRP1; yeast auxotrophic marker
   1197..1248    +  misc_feature   bom (fragment): basis of mobility region from pBR322
   1276..1704    -  rep_origin     f1 ori (sequence partly withheld): f1 bacteriophage origin of replication; arrow indicates direction of (+) strand synthesis
   1708..1863    -  CDS            lacZα (fragment): LacZα fragment of β-galactosidase; lacZ fragment
   1871..1889    +  promoter       T7 promoter: promoter for bacteriophage T7 RNA polymerase
   1898..1924    -  misc_feature   MCS (fragment): pBluescript multiple cloning site
   2183..2203    +  CDS            3xFLAG (fragment): three tandem FLAG® epitope tags
   2211..2576    +  CDS            FYV6 (fragment): FYV6_YEAST - Experimental evidence at protein level: Swiss-Prot protein existence level 1. Involved in telomere length regulation and required for survival upon exposure to K1 killer toxin. Promotes fully efficient non-homologous end-joining (NHEJ) by a mechanism activated in postdiauxic/stationary phase. From Saccharomyces cerevisiae (strain ATCC 204508 / S288c) (Baker's yeast).
   2838..2861    -  misc_feature   MCS (fragment): pBluescript multiple cloning site
   2874..2892    -  promoter       T3 promoter: promoter for bacteriophage T3 RNA polymerase
   2937..2953    -  protein_bind   lac operator: The lac repressor binds to the lac operator to inhibit transcription in E. coli. This inhibition can be relieved by adding lactose or isopropyl-β-D-thiogalactopyranoside (IPTG). lac repressor encoded by lacI
   2961..2991    -  promoter       lac promoter: promoter for the E. coli lac operon
   3006..3027    -  protein_bind   CAP binding site: CAP binding activates transcription in the presence of cAMP. E. coli catabolite activator protein
   3040..3132    -  CDS            lacI (fragment): lac repressor; lacI; The lac repressor binds to the lac operator to inhibit transcription in E. coli. This inhibition can be relieved by adding lactose or isopropyl-β-D-thiogalactopyranoside (IPTG).
   3315..3903    -  rep_origin     ori: high-copy-number ColE1/pMB1/pBR322/pUC origin of replication
   4074..4934    -  CDS            AmpR: β-lactamase; bla; confers resistance to ampicillin, carbenicillin, and related antibiotics
   4935..5039    -  promoter       AmpR promoter: bla
   5076..5579    +  misc_feature   CEN/ARS: S. cerevisiae CEN6 centromere fused to an autonomously replicating sequence
   5647..35      +  CDS            rop (fragment) (across the origin): Rop protein, which maintains plasmids at low copy number; rop
>Addgene plasmid #234136 | Fyv6-NFLAG del1-51 | addgene full sequence | sequence record 466538 | Addgene NGS Result
TCGCGCGTTTCGGTGATGACGGTGAAAACCTCTGACACATGCAGCTCCCGGAGACGGTCACAGCTTGTCT
GTAAGCGGATGCCGGGAGCAGACAAGCCCGTCAGGGCGCGTCAGCGGGTGTTGGCGGGTGTCGGGGCTGG
CTTAACTATGCGGCATCAGAGCAGATTGTACTGAGAGTGCACCATAGATCACGACATTACTATATATATA
ATATAGGAAGCATTTAATAGAACAGCATCGTAATATATGTGTACTTTGCAGTTATGACGCCAGATGGCAG
TAGTGGAAGATATTCTTTATTGAAAAATAGCTTGTCACCTTACGTACAATCTTGATCCGGAGCTTTTCTT
TTTTTGCCGATTAAGAATTAATTCGGTCGAAAAAAGAAAAGGAGAGGGCCAAGAGGGAGGGCATTGGTGA
CTATTGAGCACGTGAGTATACGTGATTAAGCACACAAAGGCAGCTTGGAGTATGTCTGTTATTAATTTCA
CAGGTAGTTCTGGTCCATTGGTGAAAGTTTGCGGCTTGCAGAGCACAGAGGCCGCAGAATGTGCTCTAGA
TTCCGATGCTGACTTGCTGGGTATTATATGTGTGCCCAATAGAAAGAGAACAATTGACCCGGTTATTGCA
AGGAAAATTTCAAGTCTTGTAAAAGCATATAAAAATAGTTCAGGCACTCCGAAATACTTGGTTGGCGTGT
TTCGTAATCAACCTAAGGAGGATGTTTTGGCTCTGGTCAATGATTACGGCATTGATATCGTCCAACTGCA
TGGAGATGAGTCGTGGCAAGAATACCAAGAGTTCCTCGGTTTGCCAGTTATTAAAAGACTCGTATTTCCA
AAAGACTGCAACATACTACTCAGTGCAGCTTCACAGAAACCTCATTCGTTTATTCCCTTGTTTGATTCAG
AAGCAGGTGGGACAGGTGAACTTTTGGATTGGAACTCGATTTCTGACTGGGTTGGAAGGCAAGAGAGCCC
CGAAAGCTTACATTTTATGTTAGCTGGTGGACTGACGCCAGAAAATGTTGGTGATGCGCTTAGATTAAAT
GGCGTTATTGGTGTTGATGTAAGCGGAGGTGTGGAGACAAATGGTGTAAAAGACTCTAACAAAATAGCAA
ATTTCGTCAAAAATGCTAAGAAATAGGTTATTACTGAGTAGTATTTATTTAAGTATTGTTTGTGCACTTG
CCGATCTATGCGGTGTGAAATACCGCACAGATGCGTAAGGAGAAAATACCGCATCAGGAAATTGTAAGCG
TTAATATTTTGTTAAAATTCGCGTTAAATTTTTGTTAAATCAGCTCATTTTTTAACCAATAGGCCGAAAT
CGGCAAAATCCCTTATAAATCAAAAGAATAGACCGAGATAGGGT
[37 nt withheld, positions 1375-1411]
AAAGAACGTGGACTCCAACGTCAAAGG
[49 nt withheld, positions 1439-1487]
T
[91 nt withheld, positions 1489-1579]
G
[124 nt withheld, positions 1581-1704]
CCATTCGCCATTCAGGCTGCGCAACTGTTGGGAAGGGCGATCGGTGCGGGCCTCTTCGCTATTACGCCAG
CTGGCGAAAGGGGGATGTGCTGCAAGGCGATTAAGTTGGGTAACGCCAGGGTTTTCCCAGTCACGACGTT
GTAAAACGACGGCCAGTGAGCGCGCGTAATACGACTCACTATAGGGCGAATTGGGTACCGGGCCCCCCCT
CGAGGTCGACTGGATCGAACACAGGACCTCCAGATGACTTGACCGAAGTTTTTCTTCAGTCTGGCGCTCT
CCCAACTGAGCTAAGTCCGCTTATTTTTCTGAAACCTTTTCCGCCTTTTTGTCGTCCCTAGGAATTACTT
TTGATGCACTGCCAATCTGAGGGAAAAATGACGTTTAAACGCACGAGAATGTGCAATTAGATGTAAGTCC
ATCGAAGCCTAGAGAAAGCGGTTCCAACAAAAGACTGTGGGCTCTGTTATATCATCATGGACTACAAAGA
CGATGACGACAAGATGAAGTCCCTGCGAGATCAGCTTAGGTCTAATGCTATTAGTAAACAAAAACAATAT
AACGGTTTGGTGAGAGACCGTGAAAGTTTTACTAGGTTGAGTAAAGAGGACCTGGAATTTTACCAGAAGA
GCAAGAATGAGTTGCTAAAAAAGGAAAAAGAACTGAATAACTACTTAGACGTCAAGGCAATCAATTTTGA
AAAGAAAAAAAAAGCATTACTAATGGAGAACGATTCTACTACTAATACAGAAAAATATTTAGAGACCGGC
ACTAGTTTGGGCAGTAAAACACAAATAAAGGGCGTAAAGACATCCAGCCCTAAACCAAAAATCAAGGTAT
CCATAAAAAAATTGGGTAGAAAACTGGAGAACTGATGTGATGGCCTACACACTTCGTCACAACTAGAGCT
TTATGCCAAGATTAAACTTCAAGTTATATAAATTATGTAAACATTGGACATACAAAACTCGGAAACTCTT
TTTCTATTCATCTTCCCTTCTCGTACGTGCCCACGGAAGCAATAAAAAGAACCGAAATAACCAACACCCG
TAACGTCAAAGCATTCATGCTTAGAATGGAAACCATTTCGTGGAATGAAATGGCAAATTGATCACATTGA
TTGCTCGTTCCACGCGGCCGCCACCGCGGTGGAGCTCCAGCTTTTGTTCCCTTTAGTGAGGGTTAATTGC
GCGCTTGGCGTAATCATGGTCATAGCTGTTTCCTGTGTGAAATTGTTATCCGCTCACAATTCCACACAAC
ATACGAGCCGGAAGCATAAAGTGTAAAGCCTGGGGTGCCTAATGAGTGAGCTAACTCACATTAATTGCGT
TGCGCTCACTGCCCGCTTTCCAGTCGGGAAACCTGTCGTGCCAGCTGCATTAATGAATCGGCCAACGCGC
GGGGAGAGGCGGTTTGCGTATTGGGCGCTCTTCCGCTTCCTCGCTCACTGACTCGCTGCGCTCGGTCGTT
CGGCTGCGGCGAGCGGTATCAGCTCACTCAAAGGCGGTAATACGGTTATCCACAGAATCAGGGGATAACG
CAGGAAAGAACATGTGAGCAAAAGGCCAGCAAAAGGCCAGGAACCGTAAAAAGGCCGCGTTGCTGGCGTT
TTTCCATAGGCTCCGCCCCCCTGACGAGCATCACAAAAATCGACGCTCAAGTCAGAGGTGGCGAAACCCG
ACAGGACTATAAAGATACCAGGCGTTTCCCCCTGGAAGCTCCCTCGTGCGCTCTCCTGTTCCGACCCTGC
CGCTTACCGGATACCTGTCCGCCTTTCTCCCTTCGGGAAGCGTGGCGCTTTCTCATAGCTCACGCTGTAG
GTATCTCAGTTCGGTGTAGGTCGTTCGCTCCAAGCTGGGCTGTGTGCACGAACCCCCCGTTCAGCCCGAC
CGCTGCGCCTTATCCGGTAACTATCGTCTTGAGTCCAACCCGGTAAGACACGACTTATCGCCACTGGCAG
CAGCCACTGGTAACAGGATTAGCAGAGCGAGGTATGTAGGCGGTGCTACAGAGTTCTTGAAGTGGTGGCC
TAACTACGGCTACACTAGAAGAACAGTATTTGGTATCTGCGCTCTGCTGAAGCCAGTTACCTTCGGAAAA
AGAGTTGGTAGCTCTTGATCCGGCAAACAAACCACCGCTGGTAGCGGTGGTTTTTTTGTTTGCAAGCAGC
AGATTACGCGCAGAAAAAAAGGATCTCAAGAAGATCCTTTGATCTTTTCTACGGGGTCTGACGCTCAGTG
GAACGAAAACTCACGTTAAGGGATTTTGGTCATGAGATTATCAAAAAGGATCTTCACCTAGATCCTTTTA
AATTAAAAATGAAGTTTTAAATCAATCTAAAGTATATATGAGTAAACTTGGTCTGACAGTTACCAATGCT
TAATCAGTGAGGCACCTATCTCAGCGATCTGTCTATTTCGTTCATCCATAGTTGCCTGACTCCCCGTCGT
GTAGATAACTACGATACGGGAGGGCTTACCATCTGGCCCCAGTGCTGCAATGATACCGCGAGACCCACGC
TCACCGGCTCCAGATTTATCAGCAATAAACCAGCCAGCCGGAAGGGCCGAGCGCAGAAGTGGTCCTGCAA
CTTTATCCGCCTCCATCCAGTCTATTAATTGTTGCCGGGAAGCTAGAGTAAGTAGTTCGCCAGTTAATAG
TTTGCGCAACGTTGTTGCCATTGCTACAGGCATCGTGGTGTCACGCTCGTCGTTTGGTATGGCTTCATTC
AGCTCCGGTTCCCAACGATCAAGGCGAGTTACATGATCCCCCATGTTGTGCAAAAAAGCGGTTAGCTCCT
TCGGTCCTCCGATCGTTGTCAGAAGTAAGTTGGCCGCAGTGTTATCACTCATGGTTATGGCAGCACTGCA
TAATTCTCTTACTGTCATGCCATCCGTAAGATGCTTTTCTGTGACTGGTGAGTACTCAACCAAGTCATTC
TGAGAATAGTGTATGCGGCGACCGAGTTGCTCTTGCCCGGCGTCAATACGGGATAATACCGCGCCACATA
GCAGAACTTTAAAAGTGCTCATCATTGGAAAACGTTCTTCGGGGCGAAAACTCTCAAGGATCTTACCGCT
GTTGAGATCCAGTTCGATGTAACCCACTCGTGCACCCAACTGATCTTCAGCATCTTTTACTTTCACCAGC
GTTTCTGGGTGAGCAAAAACAGGAAGGCAAAATGCCGCAAAAAAGGGAATAAGGGCGACACGGAAATGTT
GAATACTCATACTCTTCCTTTTTCAATATTATTGAAGCATTTATCAGGGTTATTGTCTCATGAGCGGATA
CATATTTGAATGTATTTAGAAAAATAAACAAATAGGGGTTCCGCGCACATTTCCCCGAAAAGTGCCACCT
GGGTCCTTTTCATCACGTGCTATAAAAATAATTATAATTTAAATTTTTTAATATAAATATATAAATTAAA
AATAGAAAGTAAAAAAAGAAATTAAAGAAAAAATAGTTTTTGTTTTCCGAAGATGTAAAAGACTCTAGGG
GGATCGCCAACAAATACTACCTTTTATCTTGCTCTTCCTGCTCTCAGGTATTAATGCCGAATTGTTTCAT
CTTGTCTGTGTAGAAGACCACACACGAAAATCCTGTGATTTTACATTTTACTTATCGTTAATCGAATGTA
TATCTATTTAATCTGCTTTTCTTGTCTAATAAATATATATGTAAAGTACGCTTTTTGTTGAAATTTTTTA
AACCTTTGTTTATTTTTTTTTCTTCATTCCGTAACTCTTCTACCTTCTTTATTTACTTTCTAAAATCCAA
ATACAAAACATAAAAATAAATAAACACAGAGTAAATTCCCAAATTATTCCATCATTAAAAGATACGAGGC
GCGTGTAAGTTACAGGCAAGCGATCCGTCTAAGAAACCATTATTATCATGACATTAACCTATAAAAATAG
GCGTATCACGAGGCCCTTTCGTC
